Addgene plasmid #215720: dCas13d-BFP
Purpose: Catalytically inactive dCasRx with 2A-BFP
Depositing lab: Chaolin Zhang. Depositing organization: Columbia University. Publication: CRISPR-dCas13d-based deep screening of proximal and distal splicing-regulatory elements. Recinos Y, Ustianenko D, Yeh YT, Wang X, Jacko M, Yesantharao LV, Wu Q, Zhang C. Nat Commun. 2024 May 7;15(1):3839. doi: 10.1038/s41467-024-47140-8. PubMed 38714659.
Backbone
  Vector backbone: lenti(AMP)
  Vector type: Mammalian Expression, Lentiviral, CRISPR
  Selectable markers: BFP
Growth in bacteria
  Bacterial resistance: Ampicillin, 100 μg/mL
  Growth temperature: 37°C
  Growth strain: NEB Stable
  Copy number: Unknown
Gene/Insert
  Gene/Insert name: dCasRx (alt name: NLS-dRfxCas13d-NLS)
  Species: H. sapiens (human); Ruminococcus flavefaciens XPD3002
Resource information
  A portion of this plasmid was derived from a plasmid made by: Received from Patrick Hsu Lab
Terms and licenses: Academic/Nonprofit Terms; Industry Terms: Not Available to Industry
How to cite: dCas13d-BFP was a gift from Chaolin Zhang (Addgene plasmid # 215720 ; http://n2t.net/addgene:215720 ; RRID:Addgene_215720)
