[The description below was written by a language model from this plasmid's Addgene catalogue record and pLannotate feature annotations shown in this document.]
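Description:
dCas13d-BFP is a lentiviral transfer plasmid for mammalian expression of a catalytically inactive RNA-targeting CRISPR effector, dCasRx (nuclease-dead RfxCas13d from Ruminococcus flavefaciens XPD3002, flanked by nuclear localization signals according to the record's alternative name). It is propagated in E. coli through a high-copy ColE1/pUC-type origin with ampicillin resistance (AmpR), and an f1 origin is also present. The backbone additionally carries an SV40 promoter/EM7-driven BleoR (Zeocin resistance) cassette with an SV40 poly(A) signal. This cassette lies outside the LTR-flanked region, so it would not be packaged into virus, and the catalogue lists BFP rather than a drug marker as the selectable marker.

The viral portion has the layout typical of a third-generation-style vector. A CMV enhancer/promoter is fused to a truncated HIV-1 5' LTR to drive genomic RNA production, followed by the Ψ packaging signal with a partial gag fragment, the RRE for Rev-dependent nuclear export, and the cPPT/CTS. A truncated downstream LTR is followed by a bGH poly(A) signal. Within this frame, the constitutive EF-1α promoter drives the RfxCas13d coding sequence, an HA epitope tag fragment and TagBFP. The catalogue describes the link between the effector and BFP as a 2A peptide, although the 2A itself is not annotated in the feature table. This arrangement should yield separate effector and blue fluorescent proteins from one transcript, so transduced cells can be identified or sorted by fluorescence. A WPRE downstream enhances transcript expression.

No guide RNA cassette is annotated, so guides are presumably supplied separately. The associated publication used dCas13d for deep screening of proximal and distal splicing-regulatory elements, consistent with using the inactive protein as a programmable RNA binder that does not cleave its target.
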