Features (pLannotate 1.2.2; 33 found; start..end, strand, type, name):
     35..56      -  promoter       SV40 promoter (fragment): SV40 enhancer and early promoter
     60..284     -  polyA_signal   bGH poly(A) signal: bovine growth hormone polyadenylation signal
    316..496     -  LTR            5' LTR (truncated): truncated 5' long terminal repeat (LTR) from HIV-1
    503..1084    -  CDS            nef (fragment): NEF_HV1H2 - Experimental evidence at protein level: Swiss-Prot protein existence level 1. Extracellular Nef protein targets CD4(+) T-lymphocytes for apoptosis by interacting with CXCR4 surface receptors. From Human immunodeficiency virus type 1 group M subtype B (isolate HXB2) (HIV-1).
   1021..1609    -  misc_feature   WPRE: woodchuck hepatitis virus posttranscriptional regulatory element
   1609..1633    -  misc_feature   MCS (fragment): pBluescript multiple cloning site
   1634..2332    -  CDS            TagBFP: monomeric blue fluorescent protein mammalian codon-optimized
   2402..2428    -  CDS            3xHA (fragment): three tandem HA epitope tags
   2468..5365    -  CDS            RfxCas13d: RNA-targeting Type VI CRISPR protein from Ruminococcus flavefaciens strain XPD3002 (Konermann et al., 2018)
   5414..6592    -  promoter       EF-1α promoter: strong constitutive promoter for human elongation factor EF-1α
   6599..6665    -  CDS            small t antigen (fragment): SV40 (simian virus 40) small t antigen
   6717..6834    -  misc_feature   cPPT/CTS: central polypurine tract and central termination sequence of HIV-1
   6884..6984    -  CDS            Rev (fragment): human immunodeficiency virus 1 (HIV-1) Rev protein; rev; enhances nuclear export of unspliced and incompletely spliced viral mRNAs
   7361..7594    -  misc_feature   RRE: The Rev response element (RRE) of HIV-1 allows for Rev-dependent mRNA export from the nucleus to the cytoplasm.
   7740..8103    -  CDS            HIV-1 gag (fragment): gag protein from human immunodeficiency virus 1; gag
   8087..8212    -  misc_feature   HIV-1 Ψ: packaging signal of human immunodeficiency virus type 1
   8259..8439    -  LTR            5' LTR (truncated): truncated 5' long terminal repeat (LTR) from HIV-1
   8457..8656    -  promoter       CMV promoter: human cytomegalovirus (CMV) immediate early promoter
   8657..9036    -  enhancer       CMV enhancer: human cytomegalovirus immediate early enhancer
   9191..9243    +  misc_feature   bom (fragment): basis of mobility region from pBR322
   9302..9406    +  promoter       AmpR promoter: bla
   9407..10267   +  CDS            AmpR: β-lactamase; bla; confers resistance to ampicillin, carbenicillin, and related antibiotics
  10438..11026   +  rep_origin     ori: high-copy-number ColE1/pMB1/pBR322/pUC origin of replication
  11209..11301   +  CDS            lacI (fragment): lac repressor; lacI; The lac repressor binds to the lac operator to inhibit transcription in E. coli. This inhibition can be relieved by adding lactose or isopropyl-β-D-thiogalactopyranoside (IPTG).
  11314..11335   +  protein_bind   CAP binding site: CAP binding activates transcription in the presence of cAMP. E. coli catabolite activator protein
  11350..11380   +  promoter       lac promoter: promoter for the E. coli lac operon
  11384..11406   +  protein_bind   lac operator (fragment): The lac repressor binds to the lac operator to inhibit transcription in E. coli. This inhibition can be relieved by adding lactose or isopropyl-β-D-thiogalactopyranoside (IPTG). lac repressor encoded by lacI
  11477..11598   -  polyA_signal   SV40 poly(A) signal: SV40 polyadenylation signal
  11593..11718   -  CDS            ble (fragment): BLE_KLEPN - Experimental evidence at protein level: Swiss-Prot protein existence level 1. Binding protein with a strong affinity to the bleomycin family of antibiotics. Binds to CL990; an antimitotic-antibiotic compound. From Klebsiella pneumoniae.
  11728..12102   -  CDS            BleoR: antibiotic-binding protein; Sh ble from Streptoalloteichus hindustanus; confers resistance to bleomycin, phleomycin, and Zeocin™
  12121..12168   -  promoter       EM7 promoter: synthetic bacterial promoter&nbsp
  12216..12545   -  promoter       SV40 promoter: SV40 enhancer and early promoter
  12559..14      -  rep_origin     f1 ori (across the origin) (sequence partly withheld): f1 bacteriophage origin of replication; arrow indicates direction of (+) strand synthesis
>Addgene plasmid #215720 | dCas13d-BFP | addgene full sequence | sequence record 435131 | Addgene NGS Result
GCTACAGGGCGCGTGGGGATACCCCCTAGAGCCCCAGCTGGTTCTTTCCGCCTCAGAAGCCATAGAGCCC
ACCGCATCCCCAGCATGCCTGCTATTGTCTTCCCAATCCTCCCCCTTGCTGTCCTGCCCCACCCCACCCC
CCAGAATAGAATGACACCTACTCAGACAATGCGATGCAATTTCCTCATTTTATTAGGAAAGGACAGTGGG
AGTGGCACCTTCCAGGGTCAAGGAAGGCACGGGGGAGGGGCAAACAACAGATGGCTGGCAACTAGAAGGC
ACAGTCGAGGCTGATCAGCGGGTTTAAACGGGCCCTGCTAGAGATTTTCCACACTGACTAAAAGGGTCTG
AGGGATCTCTAGTTACCAGAGTCACACAACAGACGGGCACACACTACTTGAAGCACTCAAGGCAAGCTTT
ATTGAGGCTTAAGCAGTGGGTTCCCTAGTTAGCCAGAGAGCTCCCAGGCTCAGATCTGGTCTAACCAGAG
AGACCCAGTACAGTCCGGATGCAGCTCTCGGGCCATGTGATGAAATGCTAGGCGGCTGTCAAACCTCCAC
TCTAATACTTCTCTCTCCGGGTCATCCATCCCATGCAGGCTCACAGGGTGTAACAAGCGGGTGTTCTCTC
CTTCATTGGCTTCTTCTACCTTCTCTTGCTCAACTGGTACTAGCTTGTAGCACCATCCAAAGGTCAGTGG
ATATCTGATCCCTGGCCCTGGTGTGTAGTTCTGCCAATCAGGGAAGTAGCCTTGTGTGTGGTAGATCCAC
AGATCAAGGATATCTTGTCTTCGTTGGGAGTGAATTAGCCCTTCCAGTCCCCCCTTTTCTTTTAAAAAGT
GGCTAAGATCTACAGCTGCCTTGTAAGTCATTGGTCTTAAAGGTACCTGAGGTGTGACTGGAAAACCCAC
CTCCTCCTCCTCTTGTGCTTCTAGCCAGGCACAATCAGCATTGGTAGCTGCTGTATTGCTACTTGTGATT
GCTCCATGTTTTTCTAGGTCTCGAGGTCGACGGTATCGATGCGGGGAGGCGGCCCAAAGGGAGATCCGAC
TCGTCTGAGGGCGAAGGCGAAGACGCGGAAGAGGCCGCAGAGCCGGCAGCAGGCCGCGGGAAGGAAGGTC
CGCTGGATTGAGGGCCGAAGGGACGTAGCAGAAGGACGTCCCGCGCAGAATCCAGGTGGCAACACAGGCG
AGCAGCCAAGGAAAGGACGATGATTTCCCCGACAACACCACGGAATTGTCAGTGCCCAACAGCCGAGCCC
CTGTCCAGCAGCGGGCAAGGCAGGCGGCGATGAGTTCCGCCGTGGCAATAGGGAGGGGGAAAGCGAAAGT
CCCGGAAAGGAGCTGACAGGTGGTGGCAATGCCCCAACCAGTGGGGGTTGCGTCAGCAAACACAGTGCAC
ACCACGCCACGTTGCCTGACAACGGGCCACAACTCCTCATAAAGAGACAGCAACCAGGATTTATACAAGG
AGGAGAAAATGAAAGCCATACGGGAAGCAATAGCATGATACAAAGGCATTAAAGCAGCGTATCCACATAG
CGTAAAAGGAGCAACATAGTTAAGAATACCAGTCAATCTTTCACAAATTTTGTAATCCAGAGGTTGATTA
TCGATAAGCTTGATATCGAATTCTTAATTAAGCTTGTGCCCCAGTTTGCTAGGGAGGTCGCAGTATCTGG
CCACTGCCACCTCGTGCTGCTCGACGTAGGTCTCGTTGTTGGCCTCCTTGATTCTTTCCAGTCTGTAGTC
CACATAGTAGACGCCAGGCATCTTGAGGTTCTTAGCGGGTTTCTTGGATCTATATGTGGTCTTGATGTTT
GCGATCAGATGGCTCCCGCCCACGAGCTTCAGGGCCATGTCGTTTCTGCCTTCCAGGCCGCCGTCAGCGG
GGTACAGCGTCTCGGTGAAGGCCTCCCAGCCGAGTGTTTTCTTCTGCATCACAGGGCCGTTGGATGTGAA
GTTCACCCCTCTGATCTTGACGTTGTAGATGAGGCAGCCGTCCTGGAGGCTGGTGTCCTGGGTAGCGGTC
AGCACGCCCCCGTCTTCGTATGTGGTGACTCTCTCCCATGTGAAGCCCTCAGGGAAGGACTGCTTGAAGA
AGTCGGGGATGCCCTGGGTGTGGTTGATGAAGGTCTTGCTGCCGTAGAGGAAGCTAGTAGCCAGGATGTC
GAAGGCGAAGGGGAGAGGGCCGCCCTCGACCACCTTGATTCTCATGGTCTGGGTGCCCTCGTAGGGCTTG
CCTTCGCCCTCGGATGTGCACTTGAAGTGATGGTTGTCCACGGTGCCCTCCATGTACAGCTTCATGTGCA
TGTTCTCCTTAATCAGCTCGCTTGGGCCAGGATTCTCCTCGACGTCACCGCATGTTAGCAGACTTCCTCT
GCCCTCTCCACTGCCGCTAGCAGCGTAATCTGGAACATCGTATGGGTAAGCGGCCGCCACCTTCCTCTTT
TTCTTAGGTCCGGATCCGGAATTGCCGGACACCTTCTTTTTCTCCTTGTCGAACTTGGCGGCCTCGTTCC
TATCGAACAGGGCCTCGATGCTCAGGTTCTTAAACCTGGGGATACAGTAGCCGAAAGGCACACACAGCAG
TTTCAGGAGCCTATCGTTGTACTTCTTCTCGTCATTCACAGCGTCGAAGTACTCGGACACCTTTCCGCTG
CTTTTCTCGTACCTCTCATTCATGATAATTCTCTGCATGATGTAATGGTACAGTTGGAAGTAGGAATTGA
CCTCGGCAATGTCGTTGATATAGGCGTGGACATACCTGGCCACTTCCAGGGCGACGGCCTTGTTTGCGAA
CAGGGTACATGTCTTGTTGTCAATTCTCAGGAGGTCCTCCCTGATGATCACATTCCACTTGGTGTTCCTC
AGGTAGGCGTTCAGGGCGGTTTTGGCCTTCTCCCTGTTAATCTGCCTGGTGAACTCCTCGGCTTTCTTCT
CGTCGCTGTATTTGATGTAATTGGCATACAGCTTGGGGTTGGCGCTCTCGAGGCTGTCAATGCTCTCCTT
GGCTCTTTCAGCCATCTCCTTTTCCACGTCCTTTCTCTTATCGGGGGCAGTTTCATCAATGCCAGCGCAG
AGCTTGGTGACGGAGCTGAATCCCTTCTCTTCCAGTTTCTTGAGATTGATGTCGTAGCCTTTCTCCTTGT
ACAGTTGAGCATCACGCTCGACGCAATGGAATCCGATGACGTACCTGGCGTTGATATTGACAATATTCTT
GAGGATGTGGTAGATCACGGTGAGGTACAGGCTGATGATCTTTTTAAACTTCTCCCTCTCGGCGTTTTCC
CTGCCGGTGTCCTCAATGACGCTCCTTTTCTTGTCGAATTGGTCGTAGTTCATTCCGGTGATGATCTTTG
TGAGAGCGTCCACCTTTTCGCTCACGCTCTTGCCCTTATCCTTTCCGATACAAGTTTCGTAGTACCTGTC
GATCTGGTTCTTGCCGTTCTGGCCCTGTTTTTTCTGGATGTCAGCGATCCTGCCGAGCACGAACTTCACC
ACGGCCTCGTTTTTGGCGATCTCATGGAGGTGGGCAGGATCACCGTATCTGATCAGGTAGTGGAACCTTT
TATTGCTGATCACGTTATTAATAATGAAATTTCTCATGCCGTGCTTGCCTTTCTTGAGCTTGTTTCCGTT
CTCGTCCAGGGAAAAGGTGTCGGCGAGGGCCTTGAGCTCATCATAGGACAGGTTGGTTCCTAAAATACGG
ATGGCGTCGATATACATGGCCCTCCTGGCATCGGCAATAGGTTCTCCCATTCTAGCGAAGGACTTGATCA
GCCTCAGCTCATCGGCGATCTTGGCGGAGTCTTTGAAAAAGGCGTATTCCTCCACGAACTTAGCGTTGAC
TCCGATGAGAGGCATCACCTTCAGGAAGCTCTGGATGTTATCGAATTTATTAATCAGGGTGGTCAGGAGG
TCGTTGATCTCCTTGCCATCCAGGAACATGGTCAGGGCATACATGAGTTTGCTGAAGGCGGAAACATCAC
GGCCAGCGGGCAGGATTCTGGGCAGTCTAGGGGCGTCCTTCTTCTTATACTCTCTTGTCTTGTTTCCCCT
AAATTCCTTGATGTTGTGCATGATATTTTCGAGCTTTCTCCAAATTCTATTAGCTTCATCGTAGTAGAGG
GCATCCTTCTGGTCGTCGTTGAAGGAGCCCCTCAGGTTAATCACAAAGATATCCTTCTCGCTCAGGGACT
TCTCATTATCGGGGAGGGACTTATTGGCGGCAGCCACCTTGGCATCCTCTTCGATGTAATACCTATAAAT
CACAAAGTCCATCATGGTGTAGACCTTGGTCCTGATGGAGTCGAACACCTTATGATTTTTCCTGATCTCG
GACATATCCTTCCTGTCCAGCATCACTTCCCTGAGCTTGGTGATATTGAATCCGAGGTTTTTCTGCTCTT
TCATAATGCTGAATCTGAAATATTGTTCGGCGAATTCGGCAGGGTTGATTCCCAGAGTTTCGGCAATATA
GTTCACGTTGGCGGCGGAGTTCTTGGAGAAGGAGTTGGTCAGCTCATTGGTGATCCTGTCGTAGAGGTAG
TTGAGGGTGGAGATGTATTCGTTGTCGAGGTTCTTATCGAGGTTGTAGAGCCAGGTCCTGGAGATCCTGG
ACTCTTCTTCGTTGTTAGCGACCACCCAGTGCGCCAGTCCGCTCAGGAGGGCCAGAATGTCATAGCATTC
GTTGCCGTAATTGATGATGTAATTTCTGCCCTCCTTGCTGAAAAAGGCCTGGCCGAAATAGCCGAGTCTG
GGGTTATCGAGGAAGTTGTCGAACTCGTCATACTGGGCCTTGATGGCGTTGATGAGCTTATCGTTATTGT
TGAAAGCGGCCCTATGGTGCTCGGGGTCTTTGAATTCGTCGTAGGTATACACTGTGGAGAACTTGCCGAA
TCCAATAATGTCCTTATCCAGGCCGGAGATATTGTTGACGGCGTAGGCGGCGTTGGTAATGTATTCGGCG
AGGATTTTTTCAATGTCCAGGATGTTATGGATCACCTGGATACAAATATTGTCATTGCCATCAGCGCTCT
CGCCGAAGTACCTCTTTTCCAGAGTTTCCTTCAGGCCGAGCATATCCTGCTGGACGGGTCCTGTATACAG
AGGGTTGTTAGCCACCACGGCGTAGCCCTTAGGATGGCTGAATTTGGCGTTGCCGATCTTATAGCCGGCG
TTTTTATCGGCCATTTCAGCGCTGAAGGCCTCGCCCTCATTCACGCTCCTGATGCTGTCGCCCTCCACGA
TCTTTTCCAGCCTGGCGTCGCTGCCTTCGGCGAAGGTTGTCATGTACACTTTGGAGCCGGACACGAGTGT
GGACTTCACGCCCATGCCCTTGGCGAAGGACTTTTTTTTTTCGATGCTGGCCTCCACCTTTCTCTTCTTC
TTGGGGCTCATGGTGGCCGTACGTCACGACACCTGAAATGGAAGAAAAAAACTTTGAACCACTGTCTGAG
GCTTGAGAATGAACCAAGATCCAAACTCAAAAAGGGCAAATTCCAAGGAGAATTACATCAAGTGCCAAGC
TGGCCTAACTTCAGTCTCCACCCACTCAGTGTGGGGAAACTCCATCGCATAAAACCCCTCCCCCCAACCT
AAAGACGACGTACTCCAAAAGCTCGAGAACTAATCGAGGTGCCTGGACGGCGCCCGGTACTCCGTGGAGT
CACATGAAGCGACGGCTGAGGACGGAAAGGCCCTTTTCCTTTGTGTGGGTGACTCACCCGCCCGCTCTCC
CGAGCGCCGCGTCCTCCATTTTGAGCTCCCTGCAGCAGGGCCGGGAAGCGGCCATCTTTCCGCTCACGCA
ACTGGTGCCGACCGGGCCAGCCTTGCCGCCCAGGGCGGGGCGATACACGGCGGCGCGAGGCCAGGCACCA
GAGCAGGCCGGCCAGCTTGAGACTACCCCCGTCCGATTCTCGGTGGCCGCGCTCGCAGGCCCCGCCTCGC
CGAACATGTGCGCTGGGACGCACGGGCCCCGTCGCCGCCCGCGGCCCCAAAAACCGAAATACCAGTGTGC
AGATCTTGGCCCGCATTTACAAGACTATCTTGCCAGAAAAAAAGCGTCGCAGCAGGTCATCAAAAATTTT
AAATGGCTAGAGACTTATCGAAAGCAGCGAGACAGGCGCGAAGGTGCCACCAGATTCGCACGCGGCGGCC
CCAGCGCCCAGGCCAGGCCTCAACTCAAGCACGAGGCGAAGGGGCTCCTTAAGCGCAAGGCCTCGAACTC
TCCCACCCACTTCCAACCCGAAGCTCGGGATCAAGAATCACGTACTGCAGCCAGGTGGAAGTAATTCAAG
GCACGCAAGGGCCATAACCCGTAAAGAGGCCAGGCCCGCGGGAACCACACACGGCACTTACCTGTGTTCT
GGCGGCAAACCCGTTGCGAAAAAGAACGTTCACGGCGACTACTGCACTTATATACGGTTCTCCCCCACCC
TCGGGAAAAAGGCGGAGCCAGTACACGACATCACTTTCCCAGTTTACCCCGCGCCACCTTCTCTAGGCAC
CGGTTCAATTGCCGACCCCTCCCCCCAACTTCTCGGGGACTGTGGGCGATGTGCGCTCTGCCCACTGACG
GGCACCGGAGCCAATTCCCACTCCTTTCAAGACCTAGAAGGTCCATTAGCTGCAAAGATTCCTCTCTGTT
TAAAACTTTATCCATCTTTGCATTAATTAACCAAACTGGATCTCTGCTGTCCCTGTAATAAACCCGAAAA
TTTTGAATTTTTGTAATTTGTTTTTGTAATTCTTTAGTTTGTATGTCTGTTGCTATTATGTCTACTATTC
TTTCCCCTGCACTGTACCCCCCAATCCCCCCTTTTCTTTTAAAATTGTGGATGAATACTGCCATTTGTCT
GCAGAATTGGCGCACGCAGTGCCGATCCGTTCACTAATCGAATGGATCTGTCTCTGTCTCTCTCTCCACC
TTCTTCTTCTATTCCTTCGGGCCTGTCGGGTCCCCTCGGGGTTGGGAGGTGGGTCTGAAACGATAATGGT
GAATATCCCTGCCTAACTCTATTCACTATAGAAAGTACAGCAAAAACTATTCTTAAACCTACCAAGCCTC
CTACTATCATTATGAATAATTTTATATACCACAGCCAATTTGTTATGTTAAACCAATTCCACAAACTTGC
CCATTTATCTAATTCCAATAATTCTTGTTCATTCTTTTCTTGCTGGTTTTGCGATTCTTCAATTAAGGAG
TGTATTAAGCTTGTGTAATTGTTAATTTCTCTGTCCCACTCCATCCAGGTCGTGTGATTCCAAATCTGTT
CCAGAGATTTATTACTCCAACTAGCATTCCAAGGCACAGCAGTGGTGCAAATGAGTTTTCCAGAGCAACC
CCAAATCCCCAGGAGCTGTTGATCCTTTAGGTATCTTTCCACAGCCAGGATTCTTGCCTGGAGCTGCTTG
ATGCCCCAGACTGTGAGTTGCAACAGATGCTGTTGCGCCTCAATAGCCCTCAGCAAATTGTTCTGCTGCT
GCACTATACCAGACAATAATTGTCTGGCCTGTACCGTCAGCGTCATTGACGCTGCGCCCATAGTGCTTCC
TGCTGCTCCCAAGAACCCAAGGAACAAAGCTCCTATTCCCACTGCTCTTTTTTCTCTCTGCACCACTCTT
CTCTTTGCCTTGGTGGGTGCTACTCCTAATGGTTCAATTTTTACTACTTTATATTTATATAATTCACTTC
TCCAATTGTCCCTCATATCTCCTCCTCCAGGTCTGAAGATCAGCGGCCGCTTGCTGTGCGGTGGTCTTAC
TTTTGTTTTGCTCTTCCTCTATCTTGTCTAAAGCTTCCTTGGTGTCTTTTATCTCTATCCTTTGATGCAC
ACAATAGAGGGTTGCTACTGTATTATATAATGATCTAAGTTCTTCTGATCCTGTCTGAAGGGATGGTTGT
AGCTGTCCCAGTATTTGTCTACAGCCTTCTGATGTTTCTAACAGGCCAGGATTAACTGCGAATCGTTCTA
GCTCCCTGCTTGCCCATACTATATGTTTTAATTTATATTTTTTCTTTCCCCCTGGCCTTAACCGAATTTT
TTCCCATCGCGATCTAATTCTCCCCCGCTTAATACTGACGCTCTCGCACCCATCTCTCTCCTTCTAGCCT
CCGCTAGTCAAAATTTTTGGCGTACTCACCAGTCGCCGCCCCTCGCCTCTTGCCGTGCGCGCTTCAGCAA
GCCGAGTCCTGCGTCGAGAGAGCTCCTCTGGTTTCCCTTTCGCTTTCAAGTCCCTGTTCGGGCGCCACTG
CTAGAGATTTTCCACACTGACTAAAAGGGTCTGAGGGATCTCTAGTTACCAGAGTCACACAACAGACGGG
CACACACTACTTGAAGCACTCAAGGCAAGCTTTATTGAGGCTTAAGCAGTGGGTTCCCTAGTTAGCCAGA
GAGCTCCCAGGCTCAGATCTGGTCTAACCAGAGAGACCCAGTACAGGCAAAACGCGCTGCTTATATAGAC
CTCCCACCGTACACGCCTACCGCCCATTTGCGTCAATGGGGCGGAGTTGTTACGACATTTTGGAAAGTCC
CGTTGATTTTGGTGCCAAAACAAACTCCCATTGACGTCAATGGGGTGGAGACTTGGAAATCCCCGTGAGT
CAAACCGCTATCCACGCCCATTGATGTACTGCCAAAACCGCATCACCATGGTAATAGCGATGACTAATAC
GTAGATGTACTGCCAAGTAGGAAAGTCCCATAAGGTCATGTACTGGGCATAATGCCAGGCGGGCCATTTA
CCGTCATTGACGTCAATAGGGGGCGTACTTGGCATATGATACACTTGATGTACTGCCAAGTGGGCAGTTT
ACCGTAAATACTCCACCCATTGACGTCAATGGAAAGTCCCTATTGGCGTTACTATGGGAACATACGTCAT
TATTGACGTCAATGGGCGGGGGTCGTTGGGCGGTCAGCCAGGCGGGCCATTTACCGTAAGTTATGTAACG
CGGAACTCCATATATGGGCTATGAACTAATGACCCCGTAATTGATTACTATTAATAACTAGTCAATAATC
AATGTCAACGCGTATATCTGGCCCGTACATCGCGAAGCAGCGCAAAACGCCTAACCCTAAGCAGATTCTT
CATGCAATTGTCGGTCAAGCCTTGCCTTGTTGTAGCTTAAATTTTGCTCGCGCACTACTCAGCGACCTCC
AACACACAAGCAGGGAGCAGATACTGGCTTAACTATGCGGCATCAGAGCAGATTGTACTGAGAGTGCACC
ATAGGGGATCGGGAGATCTCCCGATCCGTCGACGTCAGGTGGCACTTTTCGGGGAAATGTGCGCGGAACC
CCTATTTGTTTATTTTTCTAAATACATTCAAATATGTATCCGCTCATGAGACAATAACCCTGATAAATGC
TTCAATAATATTGAAAAAGGAAGAGTATGAGTATTCAACATTTCCGTGTCGCCCTTATTCCCTTTTTTGC
GGCATTTTGCCTTCCTGTTTTTGCTCACCCAGAAACGCTGGTGAAAGTAAAAGATGCTGAAGATCAGTTG
GGTGCACGAGTGGGTTACATCGAACTGGATCTCAACAGCGGTAAGATCCTTGAGAGTTTTCGCCCCGAAG
AACGTTTTCCAATGATGAGCACTTTTAAAGTTCTGCTATGTGGCGCGGTATTATCCCGTATTGACGCCGG
GCAAGAGCAACTCGGTCGCCGCATACACTATTCTCAGAATGACTTGGTTGAGTACTCACCAGTCACAGAA
AAGCATCTTACGGATGGCATGACAGTAAGAGAATTATGCAGTGCTGCCATAACCATGAGTGATAACACTG
CGGCCAACTTACTTCTGACAACGATCGGAGGACCGAAGGAGCTAACCGCTTTTTTGCACAACATGGGGGA
TCATGTAACTCGCCTTGATCGTTGGGAACCGGAGCTGAATGAAGCCATACCAAACGACGAGCGTGACACC
ACGATGCCTGTAGCAATGGCAACAACGTTGCGCAAACTATTAACTGGCGAACTACTTACTCTAGCTTCCC
GGCAACAATTAATAGACTGGATGGAGGCGGATAAAGTTGCAGGACCACTTCTGCGCTCGGCCCTTCCGGC
TGGCTGGTTTATTGCTGATAAATCTGGAGCCGGTGAGCGTGGGTCTCGCGGTATCATTGCAGCACTGGGG
CCAGATGGTAAGCCCTCCCGTATCGTAGTTATCTACACGACGGGGAGTCAGGCAACTATGGATGAACGAA
ATAGACAGATCGCTGAGATAGGTGCCTCACTGATTAAGCATTGGTAACTGTCAGACCAAGTTTACTCATA
TATACTTTAGATTGATTTAAAACTTCATTTTTAATTTAAAAGGATCTAGGTGAAGATCCTTTTTGATAAT
CTCATGACCAAAATCCCTTAACGTGAGTTTTCGTTCCACTGAGCGTCAGACCCCGTAGAAAAGATCAAAG
GATCTTCTTGAGATCCTTTTTTTCTGCGCGTAATCTGCTGCTTGCAAACAAAAAAACCACCGCTACCAGC
GGTGGTTTGTTTGCCGGATCAAGAGCTACCAACTCTTTTTCCGAAGGTAACTGGCTTCAGCAGAGCGCAG
ATACCAAATACTGTTCTTCTAGTGTAGCCGTAGTTAGGCCACCACTTCAAGAACTCTGTAGCACCGCCTA
CATACCTCGCTCTGCTAATCCTGTTACCAGTGGCTGCTGCCAGTGGCGATAAGTCGTGTCTTACCGGGTT
GGACTCAAGACGATAGTTACCGGATAAGGCGCAGCGGTCGGGCTGAACGGGGGGTTCGTGCACACAGCCC
AGCTTGGAGCGAACGACCTACACCGAACTGAGATACCTACAGCGTGAGCTATGAGAAAGCGCCACGCTTC
CCGAAGGGAGAAAGGCGGACAGGTATCCGGTAAGCGGCAGGGTCGGAACAGGAGAGCGCACGAGGGAGCT
TCCAGGGGGAAACGCCTGGTATCTTTATAGTCCTGTCGGGTTTCGCCACCTCTGACTTGAGCGTCGATTT
TTGTGATGCTCGTCAGGGGGGCGGAGCCTATGGAAAAACGCCAGCAACGCGGCCTTTTTACGGTTCCTGG
CCTTTTGCTGGCCTTTTGCTCACATGTTCTTTCCTGCGTTATCCCCTGATTCTGTGGATAACCGTATTAC
CGCCTTTGAGTGAGCTGATACCGCTCGCCGCAGCCGAACGACCGAGCGCAGCGAGTCAGTGAGCGAGGAA
GCGGAAGAGCGCCCAATACGCAAACCGCCTCTCCCCGCGCGTTGGCCGATTCATTAATGCAGCTGGCACG
ACAGGTTTCCCGACTGGAAAGCGGGCAGTGAGCGCAACGCAATTAATGTGAGTTAGCTCACTCATTAGGC
ACCCCAGGCTTTACACTTTATGCTTCCGGCTCGTATGTTGTGTGGAATTGTGAGCGGATAACAATTTCAC
ACAGGAAACAGCTATGACCATGATTACGCCAAGCTCTAGCTAGAGGTCGACGGTATACAGACATGATAAG
ATACATTGATGAGTTTGGACAAACCACAACTAGAATGCAGTGAAAAAAATGCTTTATTTGTGAAATTTGT
GATGCTATTGCTTTATTTGTAACCATTATAAGCTGCAATAAACAAGTTGGGGTGGGCGAAGAACTCCAGC
ATGAGATCCCCGCGCTGGAGGATCATCCAGCCGGCGTCCCGGAAAACGATTCCGAAGCCCAACCTTTCAT
AGAAGGCGGCGGTGGAATCGAAATCTCGTAGCACGTGTCAGTCCTGCTCCTCGGCCACGAAGTGCACGCA
GTTGCCGGCCGGGTCGCGCAGGGCGAACTCCCGCCCCCACGGCTGCTCGCCGATCTCGGTCATGGCCGGC
CCGGAGGCGTCCCGGAAGTTCGTGGACACGACCTCCGACCACTCGGCGTACAGCTCGTCCAGGCCGCGCA
CCCACACCCAGGCCAGGGTGTTGTCCGGCACCACCTGGTCCTGGACCGCGCTGATGAACAGGGTCACGTC
GTCCCGGACCACACCGGCGAAGTCGTCCTCCACGAAGTCCCGGGAGAACCCGAGCCGGTCGGTCCAGAAC
TCGACCGCTCCGGCGACGTCGCGCGCGGTGAGCACCGGAACGGCACTGGTCAACTTGGCCATGGTTTAGT
TCCTCACCTTGTCGTATTATACTATGCCGATATACTATGCCGATGATTAATTGTCAACACGTGCTGATCA
GATCCGAAAATGGATATACAAGCTCCCGGGAGCTTTTTGCAAAAGCCTAGGCCTCCAAAAAAGCCTCCTC
ACTACTTCTGGAATAGCTCAGAGGCAGAGGCGGCCTCGGCCTCTGCATAAATAAAAAAAATTAGTCAGCC
ATGGGGCGGAGAATGGGCGGAACTGGGCGGAGTTAGGGGCGGGATGGGCGGAGTTAGGGGCGGGACTATG
GTTGCTGACTAATTGAGATGCATGCTTTGCATACTTCTGCCTGCTGGGGAGCCTGGGGACTTTCCACACC
TGGTTGCTGACTAATTGAGATGCATGCTTTGCATACTTCTGCCTGCTGGGGAGCCTGGGGACTTTCCACA
CCCTAACTGACACACATTCCACAGAATTAATTCGCGTTAAATTTTTGTTAAATCAGCTCATTTTTTAACC
AATAGGCCGAAATCGGCAAAATCCCTTATAAATCAAAAGAATAGACCGAGATAGGGT
[37 nt withheld, positions 12658-12694]
AAAGAACGTGGACTCCAACGTCAAAGG
[49 nt withheld, positions 12722-12770]
T
[91 nt withheld, positions 12772-12862]
G
[110 nt withheld, positions 12864-12973]
